Addgene plasmid #48811: pCDNA3.1-nAChr-beta3
Purpose: This report is the first to directly measure nAChR subunit stoichiometry using FRET and plasma membrane localization of α6- and β3-containing receptors using TIRF.
Depositing lab: Henry Lester & Jerry Stitzel. Depositing organization: University of Colorado, Boulder. Publication: Subcellular trafficking, pentameric assembly, and subunit stoichiometry of neuronal nicotinic acetylcholine receptors containing fluorescently labeled alpha6 and beta3 subunits. Drenan RM, Nashmi R, Imoukhuede P, Just H, McKinney S, Lester HA. Mol Pharmacol. 2008 Jan;73(1):27-41. Epub 2007 Oct 11. 10.1124/mol.107.039180 PubMed 17932221.
Backbone
  Vector backbone: pcDNA3.1
  Backbone manufacturer: Life Technologies
  Backbone size w/o insert (bp): 5597
  Total vector size (bp): 7127
  Vector type: Mammalian Expression
  Selectable markers: Hygromycin
Growth in bacteria
  Bacterial resistance: Ampicillin, 100 μg/mL
  Growth temperature: 37°C
  Growth strain: Top10
  Copy number: High Copy
Gene/Insert
  Gene/Insert name: nAChr Beta 3 subunit, isoform 1
  Species: M. musculus (mouse)
  Insert size (bp): 1530
  Mutation: *
  GenBank ID: AAL75573.1 AF467896_1
  Entrez Gene: Chrnb3 (a.k.a. 5730417K16Rik, Acrb3)
  Promoter: CMV
  Cloning method: Restriction Enzyme; 5′ cloning site EcoRV (destroyed during cloning); 3′ cloning site XbaI (unknown if destroyed)
  Sequencing primers: 5′ T7
Terms and licenses: Academic/Nonprofit Terms; Industry Terms: Not Available to Industry
Depositor comments: *Compared to the NCBI Genbank Entrez entry for nAChr-beta3, this plasmid has a K107R amino acid residue substitution. See accession ID: AAL75573.1|AF467896_1 for the correct reference sequence.
How to cite: pCDNA3.1-nAChr-beta3 was a gift from Henry Lester & Jerry Stitzel (Addgene plasmid # 48811 ; http://n2t.net/addgene:48811 ; RRID:Addgene_48811)
