[The description below was written by a language model from this plasmid's Addgene catalogue record and pLannotate feature annotations shown in this document.]
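Description:
pCDNA3.1-nAChr-beta3 is a mammalian expression plasmid built on the hygromycin-selectable version of the pcDNA3.1 backbone, carrying the mouse neuronal nicotinic acetylcholine receptor β3 subunit (Chrnb3, isoform 1). The roughly 1.5 kb insert was placed by restriction cloning downstream of the human CMV immediate-early enhancer and promoter and upstream of the bovine growth hormone polyadenylation signal, giving strong constitutive expression in transfected mammalian cells. A T7 promoter sits between the CMV promoter and the insert, allowing in vitro transcription and serving as a sequencing primer site. The depositor notes that the encoded protein carries a K107R substitution relative to the NCBI Entrez reference entry and points to a specific GenBank accession as the matching reference. No fluorescent protein or epitope tag is recorded or annotated, so this appears to be the untagged subunit.

The automated feature table labels the open reading frame as rat Chrna5. This most likely reflects a nearest-homologue match among related nicotinic receptor subunits rather than a different insert, and the catalogue identifies the gene as mouse β3. The short HIV-1 LTR, ble, lacI and bom fragments in the table also look like backbone remnants or annotation matches rather than functional elements. Propagation in E. coli relies on the high-copy ColE1/pUC origin and the β-lactamase gene for ampicillin resistance, and an f1 origin is also present. For mammalian cells, an SV40 early promoter drives the hygromycin phosphotransferase gene, terminated by an SV40 poly(A) signal, permitting selection of stable lines. The associated work examined the trafficking, pentameric assembly and subunit stoichiometry of α6- and β3-containing nicotinic receptors using FRET and TIRF imaging.
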