Features (pLannotate 1.2.2; 20 found; start..end, strand, type, name):
     18..347     +  promoter       SV40 promoter: SV40 enhancer and early promoter
    396..1421    +  CDS            HygR: aminoglycoside phosphotransferase from E. coli; aph(4)-Ia; confers resistance to hygromycin
   1431..1556    +  CDS            ble (fragment): BLE_KLEPN - Experimental evidence at protein level: Swiss-Prot protein existence level 1. Binding protein with a strong affinity to the bleomycin family of antibiotics. Binds to CL990; an antimitotic-antibiotic compound. From Klebsiella pneumoniae.
   1551..1672    +  polyA_signal   SV40 poly(A) signal: SV40 polyadenylation signal
   1745..1761    -  protein_bind   lac operator: The lac repressor binds to the lac operator to inhibit transcription in E. coli. This inhibition can be relieved by adding lactose or isopropyl-β-D-thiogalactopyranoside (IPTG). lac repressor encoded by lacI
   1769..1799    -  promoter       lac promoter: promoter for the E. coli lac operon
   1814..1835    -  protein_bind   CAP binding site: CAP binding activates transcription in the presence of cAMP. E. coli catabolite activator protein
   1848..1940    -  CDS            lacI (fragment): lac repressor; lacI; The lac repressor binds to the lac operator to inhibit transcription in E. coli. This inhibition can be relieved by adding lactose or isopropyl-β-D-thiogalactopyranoside (IPTG).
   2123..2711    -  rep_origin     ori: high-copy-number ColE1/pMB1/pBR322/pUC origin of replication
   2882..3742    -  CDS            AmpR: β-lactamase; bla; confers resistance to ampicillin, carbenicillin, and related antibiotics
   3743..3847    -  promoter       AmpR promoter: bla
   3906..3958    -  misc_feature   bom (fragment): basis of mobility region from pBR322
   4113..4492    +  enhancer       CMV enhancer: human cytomegalovirus immediate early enhancer
   4493..4696    +  promoter       CMV promoter: human cytomegalovirus (CMV) immediate early promoter
   4692..4725    +  LTR            5' LTR (truncated) (fragment): truncated 5' long terminal repeat (LTR) from HIV-1
   4741..4759    +  promoter       T7 promoter: promoter for bacteriophage T7 RNA polymerase
   4918..6252    +  CDS            Chrna5: ACHA5_RAT - Also known as Acra5. Experimental evidence at protein level: Swiss-Prot protein existence level 1. After binding acetylcholine, the AChR responds by an extensive change in conformation that affects all subunits and leads to opening of an ion-conducting channel across the plasma membrane. From Rattus norvegicus (Rat).
   6469..6693    +  polyA_signal   bGH poly(A) signal: bovine growth hormone polyadenylation signal
   6697..6718    +  promoter       SV40 promoter (fragment): SV40 enhancer and early promoter
   6739..4       +  rep_origin     f1 ori (across the origin) (sequence partly withheld): f1 bacteriophage origin of replication; arrow indicates direction of (+) strand synthesis
>Addgene plasmid #48811 | pCDNA3.1-nAChr-beta3 | addgene full sequence | sequence record 193963 | Addgene NGS Result
AATTAATTCTGTGGAATGTGTGTCAGTTAGGGTGTGGAAAGTCCCCAGGCTCCCCAGCAGGCAGAAGTAT
GCAAAGCATGCATCTCAATTAGTCAGCAACCAGGTGTGGAAAGTCCCCAGGCTCCCCAGCAGGCAGAAGT
ATGCAAAGCATGCATCTCAATTAGTCAGCAACCATAGTCCCGCCCCTAACTCCGCCCATCCCGCCCCTAA
CTCCGCCCAGTTCCGCCCATTCTCCGCCCCATGGCTGACTAATTTTTTTTATTTATGCAGAGGCCGAGGC
CGCCTCTGCCTCTGAGCTATTCCAGAAGTAGTGAGGAGGCTTTTTTGGAGGCCTAGGCTTTTGCAAAAAG
CTCCCGGGAGCTTGTATATCCATTTTCGGATCTGATCAGCACGTGATGAAAAAGCCTGAACTCACCGCGA
CGTCTGTCGAGAAGTTTCTGATCGAAAAGTTCGACAGCGTCTCCGACCTGATGCAGCTCTCGGAGGGCGA
AGAATCTCGTGCTTTCAGCTTCGATGTAGGAGGGCGTGGATATGTCCTGCGGGTAAATAGCTGCGCCGAT
GGTTTCTACAAAGATCGTTATGTTTATCGGCACTTTGCATCGGCCGCGCTCCCGATTCCGGAAGTGCTTG
ACATTGGGGAATTCAGCGAGAGCCTGACCTATTGCATCTCCCGCCGTGCACAGGGTGTCACGTTGCAAGA
CCTGCCTGAAACCGAACTGCCCGCTGTTCTGCAGCCGGTCGCGGAGGCCATGGATGCGATCGCTGCGGCC
GATCTTAGCCAGACGAGCGGGTTCGGCCCATTCGGACCGCAAGGAATCGGTCAATACACTACATGGCGTG
ATTTCATATGCGCGATTGCTGATCCCCATGTGTATCACTGGCAAACTGTGATGGACGACACCGTCAGTGC
GTCCGTCGCGCAGGCTCTCGATGAGCTGATGCTTTGGGCCGAGGACTGCCCCGAAGTCCGGCACCTCGTG
CACGCGGATTTCGGCTCCAACAATGTCCTGACGGACAATGGCCGCATAACAGCGGTCATTGACTGGAGCG
AGGCGATGTTCGGGGATTCCCAATACGAGGTCGCCAACATCTTCTTCTGGAGGCCGTGGTTGGCTTGTAT
GGAGCAGCAGACGCGCTACTTCGAGCGGAGGCATCCGGAGCTTGCAGGATCGCCGCGGCTCCGGGCGTAT
ATGCTCCGCATTGGTCTTGACCAACTCTATCAGAGCTTGGTTGACGGCAATTTCGATGATGCAGCTTGGG
CGCAGGGTCGATGCGACGCAATCGTCCGATCCGGAGCCGGGACTGTCGGGCGTACACAAATCGCCCGCAG
AAGCGCGGCCGTCTGGACCGATGGCTGTGTAGAAGTACTCGCCGATAGTGGAAACCGACGCCCCAGCACT
CGTCCGAGGGCAAAGGAATAGCACGTGCTACGAGATTTCGATTCCACCGCCGCCTTCTATGAAAGGTTGG
GCTTCGGAATCGTTTTCCGGGACGCCGGCTGGATGATCCTCCAGCGCGGGGATCTCATGCTGGAGTTCTT
CGCCCACCCCAACTTGTTTATTGCAGCTTATAATGGTTACAAATAAAGCAATAGCATCACAAATTTCACA
AATAAAGCATTTTTTTCACTGCATTCTAGTTGTGGTTTGTCCAAACTCATCAATGTATCTTATCATGTCT
GTATACCGTCGACCTCTAGCTAGAGCTTGGCGTAATCATGGTCATAGCTGTTTCCTGTGTGAAATTGTTA
TCCGCTCACAATTCCACACAACATACGAGCCGGAAGCATAAAGTGTAAAGCCTGGGGTGCCTAATGAGTG
AGCTAACTCACATTAATTGCGTTGCGCTCACTGCCCGCTTTCCAGTCGGGAAACCTGTCGTGCCAGCTGC
ATTAATGAATCGGCCAACGCGCGGGGAGAGGCGGTTTGCGTATTGGGCGCTCTTCCGCTTCCTCGCTCAC
TGACTCGCTGCGCTCGGTCGTTCGGCTGCGGCGAGCGGTATCAGCTCACTCAAAGGCGGTAATACGGTTA
TCCACAGAATCAGGGGATAACGCAGGAAAGAACATGTGAGCAAAAGGCCAGCAAAAGGCCAGGAACCGTA
AAAAGGCCGCGTTGCTGGCGTTTTTCCATAGGCTCCGCCCCCCTGACGAGCATCACAAAAATCGACGCTC
AAGTCAGAGGTGGCGAAACCCGACAGGACTATAAAGATACCAGGCGTTTCCCCCTGGAAGCTCCCTCGTG
CGCTCTCCTGTTCCGACCCTGCCGCTTACCGGATACCTGTCCGCCTTTCTCCCTTCGGGAAGCGTGGCGC
TTTCTCATAGCTCACGCTGTAGGTATCTCAGTTCGGTGTAGGTCGTTCGCTCCAAGCTGGGCTGTGTGCA
CGAACCCCCCGTTCAGCCCGACCGCTGCGCCTTATCCGGTAACTATCGTCTTGAGTCCAACCCGGTAAGA
CACGACTTATCGCCACTGGCAGCAGCCACTGGTAACAGGATTAGCAGAGCGAGGTATGTAGGCGGTGCTA
CAGAGTTCTTGAAGTGGTGGCCTAACTACGGCTACACTAGAAGAACAGTATTTGGTATCTGCGCTCTGCT
GAAGCCAGTTACCTTCGGAAAAAGAGTTGGTAGCTCTTGATCCGGCAAACAAACCACCGCTGGTAGCGGT
GGTTTTTTTGTTTGCAAGCAGCAGATTACGCGCAGAAAAAAAGGATCTCAAGAAGATCCTTTGATCTTTT
CTACGGGGTCTGACGCTCAGTGGAACGAAAACTCACGTTAAGGGATTTTGGTCATGAGATTATCAAAAAG
GATCTTCACCTAGATCCTTTTAAATTAAAAATGAAGTTTTAAATCAATCTAAAGTATATATGAGTAAACT
TGGTCTGACAGTTACCAATGCTTAATCAGTGAGGCACCTATCTCAGCGATCTGTCTATTTCGTTCATCCA
TAGTTGCCTGACTCCCCGTCGTGTAGATAACTACGATACGGGAGGGCTTACCATCTGGCCCCAGTGCTGC
AATGATACCGCGAGACCCACGCTCACCGGCTCCAGATTTATCAGCAATAAACCAGCCAGCCGGAAGGGCC
GAGCGCAGAAGTGGTCCTGCAACTTTATCCGCCTCCATCCAGTCTATTAATTGTTGCCGGGAAGCTAGAG
TAAGTAGTTCGCCAGTTAATAGTTTGCGCAACGTTGTTGCCATTGCTACAGGCATCGTGGTGTCACGCTC
GTCGTTTGGTATGGCTTCATTCAGCTCCGGTTCCCAACGATCAAGGCGAGTTACATGATCCCCCATGTTG
TGCAAAAAAGCGGTTAGCTCCTTCGGTCCTCCGATCGTTGTCAGAAGTAAGTTGGCCGCAGTGTTATCAC
TCATGGTTATGGCAGCACTGCATAATTCTCTTACTGTCATGCCATCCGTAAGATGCTTTTCTGTGACTGG
TGAGTACTCAACCAAGTCATTCTGAGAATAGTGTATGCGGCGACCGAGTTGCTCTTGCCCGGCGTCAATA
CGGGATAATACCGCGCCACATAGCAGAACTTTAAAAGTGCTCATCATTGGAAAACGTTCTTCGGGGCGAA
AACTCTCAAGGATCTTACCGCTGTTGAGATCCAGTTCGATGTAACCCACTCGTGCACCCAACTGATCTTC
AGCATCTTTTACTTTCACCAGCGTTTCTGGGTGAGCAAAAACAGGAAGGCAAAATGCCGCAAAAAAGGGA
ATAAGGGCGACACGGAAATGTTGAATACTCATACTCTTCCTTTTTCAATATTATTGAAGCATTTATCAGG
GTTATTGTCTCATGAGCGGATACATATTTGAATGTATTTAGAAAAATAAACAAATAGGGGTTCCGCGCAC
ATTTCCCCGAAAAGTGCCACCTGACGTCGACGGATCGGGAGATCTCCCGATCCCCTATGGTGCACTCTCA
GTACAATCTGCTCTGATGCCGCATAGTTAAGCCAGTATCTGCTCCCTGCTTGTGTGTTGGAGGTCGCTGA
GTAGTGCGCGAGCAAAATTTAAGCTACAACAAGGCAAGGCTTGACCGACAATTGCATGAAGAATCTGCTT
AGGGTTAGGCGTTTTGCGCTGCTTCGCGATGTACGGGCCAGATATACGCGTTGACATTGATTATTGACTA
GTTATTAATAGTAATCAATTACGGGGTCATTAGTTCATAGCCCATATATGGAGTTCCGCGTTACATAACT
TACGGTAAATGGCCCGCCTGGCTGACCGCCCAACGACCCCCGCCCATTGACGTCAATAATGACGTATGTT
CCCATAGTAACGCCAATAGGGACTTTCCATTGACGTCAATGGGTGGAGTATTTACGGTAAACTGCCCACT
TGGCAGTACATCAAGTGTATCATATGCCAAGTACGCCCCCTATTGACGTCAATGACGGTAAATGGCCCGC
CTGGCATTATGCCCAGTACATGACCTTATGGGACTTTCCTACTTGGCAGTACATCTACGTATTAGTCATC
GCTATTACCATGGTGATGCGGTTTTGGCAGTACATCAATGGGCGTGGATAGCGGTTTGACTCACGGGGAT
TTCCAAGTCTCCACCCCATTGACGTCAATGGGAGTTTGTTTTGGCACCAAAATCAACGGGACTTTCCAAA
ATGTCGTAACAACTCCGCCCCATTGACGCAAATGGGCGGTAGGCGTGTACGGTGGGAGGTCTATATAAGC
AGAGCTCTCTGGCTAACTAGAGAACCCACTGCTTACTGGCTTATCGAAATTAATACGACTCACTATAGGG
AGACCCAAGCTGGCTAGCGTTTAAACTTAAGCTTGGTACCGAGCTCGGATCCACTAGTCCAGTGTGGTGG
AATTCTGCAGATGAATTCGCCCTTCGTCTCTCTGAAGCAGACGTCATGACAGGCTTCCTACGGGTCTTCT
TGGCTCTCAGTGCCACTCTCTCAGGTTCCTGGGTGACTCTCACAGCCACTGCGGGACTCAGCTCAGTGGC
TGAACATGAAGACGCACTCCTCAGACATTTGTTCCAAGGTTATCAGAAATGTGTCCGCCCTGTGTTGAAT
TCCAGTGACATCATAAAAGTGTATTTTGGATTAAAGATATCTCAGCTTGTAGATGTGGATGAAAAGAATC
AGCTGATGACAACAAACGTGTGGCTGAAGCAGGAATGGACAGACCAAAAATTACGATGGAATCCCGAAGA
CTATGGTGGAATTAATTCGATAAAGGTTCCATCGGAGTCGCTCTGGCTGCCTGACATAGTTCTCTTTGAA
AATGCTGACGGACGTTTTGAGGGCTCTCTCATGACCAAGGCCATTGTGAAATCCAGCGGAACCGTCAGTT
GGACTCCTCCCGCCAGCTACAAAAGTTCCTGTACCATGGATGTCACATTTTTCCCGTTCGATAGGCAGAA
CTGCTCAATGAAGTTCGGATCCTGGACTTACGATGGTACCATGGTCGACCTCATTCTGATCAATGAAAAC
GTTGACCGGAAAGACTTTTTTGATAACGGAGAGTGGGAGATACTAAATGCAAAGGGGATGAAGGGCAACA
GAAGAGAAGGCTTTTACTCCTATCCGTTTGTTACCTACTCTTTTGTTCTGAGACGCCTGCCCCTGTTTTA
CACCCTCTTTTTGATAATCCCCTGCCTGGGGCTGTCTTTTCTCACGGTCCTGGTGTTCTACCTACCCTCC
GACGAAGGGGAAAAACTCTCCTTATCCACCTCGGTTTTGGTTTCTTTGACAGTGTTTCTTTTAGTAATCG
AAGAAATAATCCCGTCTTCTTCAAAAGTCATCCCTCTCATTGGGGAGTACCTCCTCTTCATTATGATATT
TGTCACGCTGTCTATTATTGTCACGGTTTTTGTAATTAATGTCCACCACAGATCTTCCTCAACGTACCAT
CCCATGGCCCCCTGGGTAAAGAGGCTGTTTCTGGAAAAACTCCCGAGATGGCTTTGCATGAAGGACCCCA
GGGACCGCTTCTCTTTCCCCGATGGAACGGAGAGTAAGGGAACCGTGAGGGGGAAATTTCCAGGGAAAAA
GAAGCAGACTCCTACCAGTGATGGAGAAAGAGTTCTGGTCGCTTTCCTGGAGAAGGCCTCTGAGTCCATC
AGATACATCTCGAGGCATGTGAAGAAGGAACACTTCATCAGTCAGGTTGTTCAAGACTGGAAATTCGTGG
CTCAGGTTCTTGACCGCATCTTCCTCTGGCTCTTTCTGACAGCTTCGGTTTTGGGCTCTGTCCTGATTTT
TATTCCAGCCTTGAAGATGTGGATACATCGTTTCCATTAGGAACTGCTCTCTGGATCCATGTAGAAGACA
CACCTAGAGAGAATCCCACCTAGAACTGAGTGCTGCTGGTGTGTTCACAGAAAGGAGTTGCATGCAACAT
TTGTGGTGCCCTTGCCTTGTCCTGGGAGCCAAGGGCGAATTCCAGCACACTGGCGGCCGTTACTAGAGGG
CCCGTTTAAACCCGCTGATCAGCCTCGACTGTGCCTTCTAGTTGCCAGCCATCTGTTGTTTGCCCCTCCC
CCGTGCCTTCCTTGACCCTGGAAGGTGCCACTCCCACTGTCCTTTCCTAATAAAATGAGGAAATTGCATC
GCATTGTCTGAGTAGGTGTCATTCTATTCTGGGGGGTGGGGTGGGGCAGGACAGCAAGGGGGAGGATTGG
GAAGACAATAGCAGGCATGCTGGGGATGCGGTGGGCTCTATGGCTTCTGAGGCGGAAAGAACCAGCTGGG
GCTCTAGGGGGTATCCCC
[124 nt withheld, positions 6739-6862]
C
[91 nt withheld, positions 6864-6954]
A
[49 nt withheld, positions 6956-7004]
CCTTTGACGTTGGAGTCCACGTTCTTT
[37 nt withheld, positions 7032-7068]
ACCCTATCTCGGTCTATTCTTTTGATTTATAAGGGATTTTGCCGATTTCGGCCTATTGGTTAAAAAATGA
GCTGATTTAACAAAAATTTAACGCG
