>Addgene plasmid #48811 | pCDNA3.1-nAChr-beta3 | depositor partial sequence | sequence record 71191 | pCDNA3.1-nAChr-beta3 sequence 1546 bps
CGTCTCTCTGAAGCAGACGTCATGACAGGCTTCCTACGGGTCTTCTTGGCTCTCAGTGCCACTCTCTCAG
GTTCCTGGGTGACTCTCACAGCCACTGCGGGACTCAGCTCAGTGGCTGAACATGAAGACGCACTCCTCAG
ACATTTGTTCCAAGGTTATCAGAAATGTGTCCGCCCTGTGTTGAATTCCAGTGACATCATAAAAGTGTAT
TTTGGATTAAAGATATCTCAGCTTGTAGATGTGGATGAAAAGAATCAGCTGATGACAACAAACGTGTGGC
TGAAGCAGGAATGGACAGACCAAAAATTACGATGGAATCCCGAAGACTATGGTGGAATTAATTCGATAAA
GGTTCCATCGGAGTCGCTCTGGCTGCCTGACATAGTTCTCTTTGAAAATGCTGACGGACGTTTTGAGGGC
TCTCTCATGACCAAGGCCATTGTGAAATCCAGCGGAACCGTCAGTTGGACTCCTCCCGCCAGCTACAAAA
GTTCCTGTACCATGGATGTCACATTTTTCCCGTTCGATAGGCAGAACTGCTCAATGAAGTTCGGATCCTG
GACTTACGATGGTACCATGGTCGACCTCATTCTGATCAATGAAAACGTTGACCGGAAAGACTTTTTTGAT
AACGGAGAGTGGGAGATACTAAATGCAAAGGGGATGAAGGGCAACAGAAGAGAAGGCTTTTACTCCTATC
CGTTTGTTACCTACTCTTTTGTTCTGAGACGCCTGCCCCTGTTTTACACCCTCTTTTTGATAATCCCCTG
CCTGGGGCTGTCTTTTCTCACGGTCCTGGTGTTCTACCTACCCTCCGACGAAGGGGAAAAACTCTCCTTA
TCCACCTCGGTTTTGGTTTCTTTGACAGTGTTTCTTTTAGTAATCGAAGAAATAATCCCGTCTTCTTCAA
AAGTCATCCCTCTCATTGGGGAGTACCTCCTCTTCATTATGATATTTGTCACGCTGTCTATTATTGTCAC
GGTTTTTGTAATTAATGTCCACCACAGATCTTCCTCAACGTACCATCCCATGGCCCCCTGGGTAAAGAGG
CTGTTTCTGGAAAAACTCCCGAGATGGCTTTGCATGAAGGACCCCAGGGACCGCTTCTCTTTCCCCGATG
GAACGGAGAGTAAGGGAACCGTGAGGGGGAAATTTCCAGGGAAAAAGAAGCAGACTCCTACCAGTGATGG
AGAAAGAGTTCTGGTCGCTTTCCTGGAGAAGGCCTCTGAGTCCATCAGATACATCTCGAGGCATGTGAAG
AAGGAACACTTCATCAGTCAGGTTGTTCAAGACTGGAAATTCGTGGCTCAGGTTCTTGACCGCATCTTCC
TCTGGCTCTTTCTGACAGCTTCGGTTTTGGGCTCTGTCCTGATTTTTATTCCAGCCTTGAAGATGTGGAT
ACATCGTTTCCATTAGGAACTGCTCTCTGGATCCATGTAGAAGACACACCTAGAGAGAATCCCACCTAGA
ACTGAGTGCTGCTGGTGTGTTCACAGAAAGGAGTTGCATGCAACATTTGTGGTGCCCTTGCCTTGTCCTG
GGAGCC
