>Addgene plasmid #48811 | pCDNA3.1-nAChr-beta3 | addgene partial sequence | sequence record 72890 | CMV-F 5'-CGCAAATGGGCGGTAGGCGTG-3'
CTATATAAGCAGAGCTCTCTGGCTAACTAGAGAACCCACTGCTTACTGGCTTATCGAAATTAATACGACT
CACTATAGGGAGACCCAAGCTGGCTAGCGTTTAAACTTAAGCTTGGTACCGAGCTCGGATCCACTAGTCC
AGTGTGGTGGAATTCTGCAGATGAATTCGCCCTTCGTCTCTCTGAAGCAGACGTCATGACAGGCTTCCTA
CGGGTCTTCTTGGCTCTCAGTGCCACTCTCTCAGGTTCCTGGGTGACTCTCACAGCCACTGCGGGACTCA
GCTCAGTGGCTGAACATGAAGACGCACTCCTCAGACATTTGTTCCAAGGTTATCAGAAATGTGTCCGCCC
TGTGTTGAATTCCAGTGACATCATAAAAGTGTATTTTGGATTAAAGATATCTCAGCTTGTAGATGTGGAT
GAAAAGAATCAGCTGATGACAACAAACGTGTGGCTGAAGCAGGAATGGACAGACCAAAAATTACGATGGA
ATCCCGAAGACTATGGTGGAATTAATTCGATAAAGGTTCCATCGGAGTCGCTCTGGCTGCCTGACATAGT
TCTCTTTGAAAATGCTGACGGACGTTTTGAGGGCTCTCTCATGACCAAGGCCATTGTGAAATCCAGCGGA
ACCGTCAGTTGGACTCCTCCCGCCAGCTACAAAAGTTCCTGTACCATGGATGTCACATTTTTCCCGTTCG
ATAGGCAGAACTGCTCAATGAAGTTCGGATCCTGGACTTACGATGGTACCATGGTCGACCTCATTCTGAT
CAATGAAAACGTTGACCGGAAAGACTTTTTTGATAACGGAGAGTGGGAGATACTAAATGCAAAGGGGATG
AAGGGCAACAGAAGAGAAGGCTTTTACTCCTATCCGTTTGTTACCTACTCTTTTGTTCTGAGACGCCTGC
CCCTGTTTTACACCCTCTTTTTGATAATCCCCTGCCTGGGGCTGTCTTTTCTCACGGTCCTGGTGTTCTA
CCTACCCTCCGACGAAGGGGAAAAACTCTCCTTATCCACCTCGGTTTTGGTTTCTTTGACAGTGTTTCTT
TTAGTAATCGAAGAAATAATCCCGTC
